Addgene plasmid #34878: pCFJ594 - pENTR[1-2](NeoR)
Depositing lab: Erik Jorgensen. Depositing organization: University of Utah. Publication: Improved Mos1-mediated transgenesis in C. elegans. Frokjaer-Jensen C, Davis MW, Ailion M, Jorgensen EM. Nat Methods. 2012 Jan 30;9(2):117-8. doi: 10.1038/nmeth.1865. PubMed 22290181.
Backbone
  Vector backbone: pDONRP2-P3R
  Vector type: Worm targeting
  Selectable markers: Neomycin (select with G418)
Growth in bacteria
  Bacterial resistance: Kanamycin, 50 μg/mL
  Growth temperature: 37°C
  Growth strain: Top10
  Copy number: High Copy
Gene/Insert
  Gene/Insert name: NeoR
  Promoter: rps-27
  Cloning method: Gateway Cloning
  Sequencing primers: 5′ M13F; 3′ M13R
Resource information
  A portion of this plasmid was derived from a plasmid made by: We would like to thank Rosina Giordano-Santini and Denis Dupuy for sending us the original Neomycin Resistance plasmid. For details on how to use the neomycin selection in C. elegans and other nematode species please see: Giordano-Santini R, Milstein S, Svrzikapa N, Tu D, Johnsen R, Baillie D, Vidal M, Dupuy D. Nat Methods. 2010 Sep;7(9):721-3. An antibiotic selection marker for nematode transgenesis.
Terms and licenses: Academic/Nonprofit Terms; Industry Terms: Not Available to Industry
How to cite: pCFJ594 - pENTR[1-2](NeoR) was a gift from Erik Jorgensen (Addgene plasmid # 34878 ; http://n2t.net/addgene:34878 ; RRID:Addgene_34878)
