[The description below was written by a language model from this plasmid's Addgene catalogue record and pLannotate feature annotations shown in this document.]
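Description:
pCFJ594 - pENTR[1-2](NeoR) is a 4,895 bp Gateway entry clone built for C. elegans transgenesis and catalogued as a worm targeting vector. It is maintained in E. coli as a high-copy plasmid through a ColE1/pUC-type origin and is selected with kanamycin via an aph(3')-Ia (KanR) gene in the backbone. The backbone also carries rrnB T1 and T2 transcription terminators upstream of the cloning region, which insulate the insert from read-through transcription. Short lacI, lacZα and MCS remnants and a T7 promoter next to the recombination cassette are also annotated. The catalogue lists the backbone as pDONRP2-P3R, whereas the plasmid name and the annotated sites indicate an attL1/attL2 (slot 1-2) entry clone. The record does not explain this difference.

The payload lies between attL1 and attL2 and is a self-contained neomycin resistance cassette for nematodes. It consists of the neo (nptII) coding sequence, which the catalogue states is driven by the rps-27 promoter. That promoter is not itself annotated, but it presumably occupies the unannotated stretch between attL1 and the neo CDS. A short match to C. elegans aex-5 sequence is annotated downstream of neo. It may reflect worm genomic sequence in the 3′ region of the cassette, although the record does not identify a 3′ UTR.

An LR Clonase reaction can move the cassette through the attL sites into a compatible destination vector, alone or in combination with other entry clones. This allows assembly of transgenes that carry a G418-selectable marker. The plasmid belongs to a toolkit for improved Mos1-mediated transgenesis, in which antibiotic selection helps identify transgenic worms. The resistance cassette was derived from an earlier plasmid developed for neomycin selection in nematodes.
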