Features (pLannotate 1.2.2; 12 found; start..end, strand, type, name):
      1..810     +  CDS            KanR: aminoglycoside phosphotransferase; aph(3')-Ia; confers resistance to kanamycin in bacteria or G418 (Geneticin®) in eukaryotes
    957..1545    +  rep_origin     ori: high-copy-number ColE1/pMB1/pBR322/pUC origin of replication
   1728..1820    +  CDS            lacI (fragment): lac repressor; lacI; The lac repressor binds to the lac operator to inhibit transcription in E. coli. This inhibition can be relieved by adding lactose or isopropyl-β-D-thiogalactopyranoside (IPTG).
   1875..1902    -  terminator     rrnB T2 terminator: transcription terminator T2 from the E. coli rrnB gene
   2034..2077    +  terminator     rrnB T1 terminator: Escherichia coli rrnB; transcription terminator T1 from the E. coli rrnB gene
   2124..2160    -  CDS            lacZα (fragment): LacZα fragment of β-galactosidase; lacZ fragment
   2176..2275    +  protein_bind   attL1: mutant version of attL; recombination site for the Gateway® LR reaction LR Clonase™
   3097..3888    +  CDS            neo: KKA2_KLEPN - Also known as kan, nptII. Experimental evidence at protein level: Swiss-Prot protein existence level 1. Resistance to kanamycin, neomycin, paromomycin, ribostamycin, butirosin and gentamicin B. From Klebsiella pneumoniae.
   4341..4493    +  CDS            aex-5 (fragment): AEX5_CAEEL - Also known as kpc-3 From Caenorhabditis elegans.
   4591..4620    -  misc_feature   MCS (fragment): pBluescript multiple cloning site
   4627..4726    -  protein_bind   attL2: mutant version of attL; recombination site for the Gateway® LR reaction LR Clonase™
   4744..4762    -  promoter       T7 promoter: promoter for bacteriophage T7 RNA polymerase
>Addgene plasmid #34878 | pCFJ594 - pENTR[1-2](NeoR) | depositor full sequence | sequence record 42179 | pCFJ594 - pENTR[1-2](NeoR) sequence 4895 bps
ATGAGCCATATTCAACGGGAAACGTCGAGGCCGCGATTAAATTCCAACATGGATGCTGATTTATATGGGT
ATAAATGGGCTCGCGATAATGTCGGGCAATCAGGTGCGACAATCTATCGCTTGTATGGGAAGCCCGATGC
GCCAGAGTTGTTTCTGAAACATGGCAAAGGTAGCGTTGCCAATGATGTTACAGATGAGATGGTCAGACTA
AACTGGCTGACGGAATTTATGCCTCTTCCGACCATCAAGCATTTTATCCGTACTCCTGATGATGCATGGT
TACTCACCACTGCGATCCCCGGAAAAACAGCATTCCAGGTATTAGAAGAATATCCTGATTCAGGTGAAAA
TATTGTTGATGCGCTGGCAGTGTTCCTGCGCCGGTTGCATTCGATTCCTGTTTGTAATTGTCCTTTTAAC
AGCGATCGCGTATTTCGTCTCGCTCAGGCGCAATCACGAATGAATAACGGTTTGGTTGATGCGAGTGATT
TTGATGACGAGCGTAATGGCTGGCCTGTTGAACAAGTCTGGAAAGAAATGCATAAACTTTTGCCATTCTC
ACCGGATTCAGTCGTCACTCATGGTGATTTCTCACTTGATAACCTTATTTTTGACGAGGGGAAATTAATA
GGTTGTATTGATGTTGGACGAGTCGGAATCGCAGACCGATACCAGGATCTTGCCATCCTATGGAACTGCC
TCGGTGAGTTTTCTCCTTCATTACAGAAACGGCTTTTTCAAAAATATGGTATTGATAATCCTGATATGAA
TAAATTGCAGTTTCATTTGATGCTCGATGAGTTTTTCTAATCAGAATTGGTTAATTGGTTGTAACACTGG
CAGAGCATTACGCTGACTTGACGGGACGGCGCAAGCTCATGACCAAAATCCCTTAACGTGAGTTACGCGT
CGTTCCACTGAGCGTCAGACCCCGTAGAAAAGATCAAAGGATCTTCTTGAGATCCTTTTTTTCTGCGCGT
AATCTGCTGCTTGCAAACAAAAAAACCACCGCTACCAGCGGTGGTTTGTTTGCCGGATCAAGAGCTACCA
ACTCTTTTTCCGAAGGTAACTGGCTTCAGCAGAGCGCAGATACCAAATACTGTTCTTCTAGTGTAGCCGT
AGTTAGGCCACCACTTCAAGAACTCTGTAGCACCGCCTACATACCTCGCTCTGCTAATCCTGTTACCAGT
GGCTGCTGCCAGTGGCGATAAGTCGTGTCTTACCGGGTTGGACTCAAGACGATAGTTACCGGATAAGGCG
CAGCGGTCGGGCTGAACGGGGGGTTCGTGCACACAGCCCAGCTTGGAGCGAACGACCTACACCGAACTGA
GATACCTACAGCGTGAGCTATGAGAAAGCGCCACGCTTCCCGAAGGGAGAAAGGCGGACAGGTATCCGGT
AAGCGGCAGGGTCGGAACAGGAGAGCGCACGAGGGAGCTTCCAGGGGGAAACGCCTGGTATCTTTATAGT
CCTGTCGGGTTTCGCCACCTCTGACTTGAGCGTCGATTTTTGTGATGCTCGTCAGGGGGGCGGAGCCTAT
GGAAAAACGCCAGCAACGCGGCCTTTTTACGGTTCCTGGCCTTTTGCTGGCCTTTTGCTCACATGTTCTT
TCCTGCGTTATCCCCTGATTCTGTGGATAACCGTATTACCGCCTTTGAGTGAGCTGATACCGCTCGCCGC
AGCCGAACGACCGAGCGCAGCGAGTCAGTGAGCGAGGAAGCGGAAGAGCGCCCAATACGCAAACCGCCTC
TCCCCGCGCGTTGGCCGATTCATTAATGCAGCTGGCACGACAGGTTTCCCGACTGGAAAGCGGGCAGTGA
GCGCAACGCAATTAATACGCGTACCGCTAGCCAGGAAGAGTTTGTAGAAACGCAAAAAGGCCATCCGTCA
GGATGGCCTTCTGCTTAGTTTGATGCCTGGCAGTTTATGGCGGGCGTCCTGCCCGCCACCCTCCGGGCCG
TTGCTTCACAACGTTCAAATCCGCTCCCGGCGGATTTGTCCTACTCAGGAGAGCGTTCACCGACAAACAA
CAGATAAAACGAAAGGCCCAGTCTTCCGACTGAGCCTTTCGTTTTATTTGATGCCTGGCAGTTCCCTACT
CTCGCGTTAACGCTAGCATGGATGTTTTCCCAGTCACGACGTTGTAAAACGACGGCCAGTCTTAAGCTCG
GGCCCCAAATAATGATTTTATTTTGACTGATAGTGACCTGTTCGTTGCAACACATTGATGAGCAATGCTT
TTTTATAATGCCAACTTTGTACAAAAAAGCAGGCTCACGTGGGCCGGATGGGCCATGGCACCATTTCTAA
ATTTTAGTTTAATAAAAAAATTTTAAAATAATACGAGTTTTGAGACTAACTTTCAATAAAAACCAAAAAA
TTGCTTCAAAAAAGAGCTCGCGCCGATTTACGATAAACACAGCGCGCTACGACACTCCGAAAACCGCGCC
GCACCATTACATTCTCCGCCCCACCGCACGGTTTGCGGAAGGCGATGAAATTGCTGGGCCTAAAATTTTA
ACCCTTTTTTTCCCGTTTTTCAACTGTTTTCCCGATTTTTTCGATATTTTTTTCAGGTTTTTAGTTAGAA
AAGTATATAAAAATTGCATTATTTGTAGTTTTCGCTCGTAATTTGTGATAGAAAACGGCCAATTTGCCTA
GATTTGTGATTCTACCAAGTGGAATTTTTGGGAAAATATCAATATTCCACGATTTTTATTCAAATCATAA
CGTTTCGAAATTATCAGCTTAAATAAAACTAAAATAAATAATAAAATACTAAAAACCCTGAATTTCTCGG
TTCTCGGTTCAGCTTGAGTTCGTTCTATACACGTTATCGATTTTTGTCATTTCGTTTAATCATGGGTTTT
GATTCATTTTAAATATGAAATTTGATTTATTCCTCGTTTCGAAGTTGGTTTGTCTTGTCCGGCCGGTAAA
CAAATGTTATTAAAAAAAATAATAAATTTCGAAATTTTTCGTAATGTTCCGCAATCGTGTTTTTCCGTTT
ATCTCGTCTTCCCTTCCTTCAAATATACTATTTATTTTCTCAATTCACATATTTTCAGCCAGCCCTGCTC
AACAAGTGGAATAAAAATGATTGAACAAGATGGATTGCACGCAGGTTCTCCGGCCGCTTGGGTGGAGAGG
CTATTCGGCTATGACTGGGCACAACAGACAATCGGCTGCTCTGATGCCGCCGTGTTCCGGCTGTCAGCGC
AGGGGCGCCCGGTTCTTTTTGTCAAGACCGACCTGTCCGGTGCCCTGAATGAACTGCAGGACGAGGCAGC
GCGGCTATCGTGGCTGGCCACGACGGGCGTTCCTTGCGCAGCTGTGCTCGACGTTGTCACTGAAGCGGGA
AGGGACTGGCTGCTATTGGGCGAAGTGCCGGGGCAGGATCTCCTGTCATCTCACCTTGCTCCTGCCGAGA
AAGTATCCATCATGGCTGATGCAATGCGGCGGCTGCATACGCTTGATCCGGCTACCTGCCCATTCGACCA
CCAAGCGAAACATCGCATCGAGCGAGCACGTACTCGGATGGAAGCCGGTCTTGTCGATCAGGATGATCTG
GACGAAGAGCATCAGGGGCTCGCACCAGCCGAACTGTTCGCCAGGCTCAAGGCGCGCATGCCCGACGGCG
AGGATCTCGTCGTGACCCATGGCGATGCCTGCTTGCCGAATATCATGGTGGAAAATGGCCGCTTTTCTGG
ATTCATCGACTGTGGCCGGCTGGGTGTGGCGGACCGCTATCAGGACATAGCGTTGGCTACCCGTGATATT
GCTGAAGAGCTTGGCGGCGAATGGGCTGACCGCTTCCTCGTGCTTTACGGTATCGCCGCTCCCGATTCGC
AGCGCATCGCCTTCTATCGCCTTCTTGACGAGTTCTTCTGAGTCCAATTACTCTTCAACATCCCTACATG
CTCTTTCTCCCTGTGCTCCCACCCCCTATTTTTGTTATTATCAAAAAACTTCTCTTAATTTCTTTGTTTT
TTAGCTTCTTTTAAGCCACCTCTAACAATGAAATTGTGTAGATTCAAAAATAGAATTAATTCGTAATAAA
AAGTCGAAAAAAATTGTGCTCCCTCCCCCCATTAATAATAATTCTATCCCAAAATCTACACAATGTTCTG
TGTACACTTCTTATGTTTTTTACTTCTGATAAATTTTTTTGAAACATCATAGAAAAAACCGCACACAAAA
TACCTTATCATATGTTACGTTTCAGTTTATGACCGCAATTTTTATTTCTTCGCACGTCTGGGCCTCTCAT
GACGTCAAATCATGCTCATCGTGAAAAAGTTTTGGAGTATTTTTGGAATTTTTCAATCAAGTGAAAGTTT
ATGAAATTAATTTTCCTGCTTTTGCTTTTTGGGGTTTCCCCTATTGTTTGTCAAGATTTCGAGGACGGCG
TTTTTCTTGCTAAAATCACAAGTATTGATGAGCACGATGCAAGAAAGATCGGAAGAAGGTTTGGGTTTGA
GGCTCAGTGGAAGGTGAGTAGAAGTTGATAATTTGAAAGTGGAGTAGTGTCTATGGGGTTTTTGCCTTAA
ATGACAGAATACATTCCCAATATACCAAACATAACTGTTTCTCGAGGTCGACGGTATCGATAAGCTTGAT
CCCGGGACCCAGCTTTCTTGTACAAAGTTGGCATTATAAGAAAGCATTGCTTATCAATTTGTTGCAACGA
ACAGGTCACTATCAGTCAAAATAAAATCATTATTTGCCATCCAGCTGATATCCCCTATAGTGAGTCGTAT
TACATGGTCATAGCTGTTTCCTGGCAGCTCTGGCCCGTGTCTCAAAATCTCTGATGTTACATTGCACAAG
ATAAAATAATATCATCATGAACAATAAAACTGTCTGCTTACATAAACAGTAATACAAGGGGTGTT
