>Addgene plasmid #34878 | pCFJ594 - pENTR[1-2](NeoR) | addgene partial sequence | sequence record 46700 | Neo-F 5'-CGTTGGCTACCCGTGATATT-3'
CTGACCGCTTCCTCGTGCTTTACGGTATCGCCGCTCCCGATTCGCAGCGCATCGCCTTCTATCGCCTTCT
TGACGAGTTCTTCTGAGTCCAATTACTCTTCAACATCCCTACATGCTCTTTCTCCCTGTGCTCCCACCCC
CTATTTTTGTTATTATCAAAAAACTTCTCTTAATTTCTTTGTTTTTTAGCTTCTTTTAAGCCACCTCTAA
CAATGAAATTGTGTAGATTCAAAAATAGAATTAATTCGTAATAAAAAGTCGAAAAAAATTGTGCTCCCTC
CCCCCATTAATAATAATTCTATCCCAAAATCTACACAATGTTCTGTGTACACTTCTTATGTTTTTTACTT
CTGATAAATTTTTTTGAAACATCATAGAAAAAACCGCACACAAAATACCTTATCATATGTTACGTTTCAG
TTTATGACCGCAATTTTTATTTCTTCGCACGTCTGGGCCTCTCATGACGTCAAATCATGCTCATCGTGAA
AAAGTTTTGGAGTATTTTTGGAATTTTTCAATCAAGTGAAAGTTTATGAAATTAATTTTCCTGCTTTTGC
TTTTTGGGGTTTCCCCTATTGTTTGTCAAGATTTCGAGGACGGCGTTTTTCTTGCTAAAATCACAAGTAT
TGATGAGCACGATGCAAGAAAGATCGGAAGAAGGTTTGGGTTTGAGGCTCAGTGGAAGGTGAGTAGAAGT
TGATAATTTGAAAGTGGAGTAGTGTCTATGGGGTTTTTGCCTTAAATGACAGAATACATTCCCAATATAC
CAAACATAACTGTTTCTCGAGGTCGACGGT
