>Addgene plasmid #34878 | pCFJ594 - pENTR[1-2](NeoR) | addgene partial sequence | sequence record 46702 | Neo-R 5'-GCCCAGTCATAGCCGAATAG-3'
ATCCATCTTGTTCAATCATTTTTATTCCACTTGTTGAGCAGGGCTGGCTGAAAATATGTGAATTGAGAAA
ATAAATAGTATATTTGAAGGAAGGGAAGACGAGATAAACGGAAAAACACGATTGCGGAACATTACGAAAA
ATTTCGAAATTTATTATTTTTTTTAATAACATTTGTTTACCGGCCGGACAAGACAAACCAACTTCGAAAC
GAGGAATAAATCAAATTTCATATTTAAAATGAATCAAAACCCATGATTAAACGAAATGACAAAAATCGAT
AACGTGTATAGAACGAACTCAAGCTGAACCGAGAACCGAGAAATTCAGGGTTTTTAGTATTTTATTATTT
ATTTTAGTTTTATTTAAGCTGATAATTTCGAAACGTTATGATTTGAATAAAAATCGTGGAATATTGATAT
TTTCCCAAAAATTCCACTTGGTAGAATCACAAATCTAGGCAAATTGGCCGTTTTCTATCACAAATTACGA
GCGAAAACTACAAATAATGCAATTTTTATATACTTTTCTAACTAAAAACCTGAAAAAAATATCGAAAAAA
TCGGGAAAACAGTTGAAAAACGGGAAAAAAAGGGTTAAAATTTTAGGCCCAGCAATTTCATCGCCTTCCG
CAAACCGTGCGGTGGGGCGGAGAATGTAATGGTGCGGCGCGGTTTTCGGAGTGTCGTAGCGCGCTGTGTT
TATCGTAAATCGGCGCGAGCTCTTTTTTGAAGCAATTTTTTGGTTTTTATTGAAAGTTAGTCTCAAAACT
CGTATTATTTTAAAATTTTTTTATTAAACTAAAATTTAGAAATGTTAAGGGCCCTTGGATCCTCTAGAGC
G
